Addgene plasmid #160038: ER-J-TAG (pGS730)
Purpose: pLV-A4-UCOE-EF1-3xHA-sfGFP-JPH-TMD-IRES-BLAS-2A-SNAP-WPRE-A2
Depositing lab: David Sabatini. Depositing organization: Whitehead Institute for Biomedical Research.
Backbone
  Vector backbone: pLV
  Vector type: Lentiviral
  Selectable markers: Blasticidin
Growth in bacteria
  Bacterial resistance: Ampicillin, 100 μg/mL
  Growth temperature: 30°C
  Growth strain: NEB Stable
  Copy number: Low Copy
Gene/Insert
  Gene/Insert name: 3xHA-sfGFP-JPH-TMD
  Promoter: EF1
  Cloning method: Unknown
  Sequencing primers: 5′ -
Terms and licenses: Academic/Nonprofit Terms; Industry Terms: Not Available to Industry
Depositor comments: Please note that the 1bp deletion (G3208) in the CBZ3 mRNA sequence is in a non-coding region and does not affect plasmid function.
How to cite: ER-J-TAG (pGS730) was a gift from David Sabatini (Addgene plasmid # 160038 ; http://n2t.net/addgene:160038 ; RRID:Addgene_160038)
