[The description below was written by a language model from this plasmid's Addgene catalogue record and pLannotate feature annotations shown in this document.]
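Description:
ER-J-TAG (pGS730) is a third-generation-style, self-inactivating HIV-1 lentiviral transfer plasmid of about 10.9 kb built on a pLV backbone. An RSV promoter drives the truncated 5' LTR to produce the viral genome, which carries the Ψ packaging signal with a gag fragment, the RRE for Rev-dependent export, the cPPT/CTS and a ΔU3 3' LTR followed by an SV40 poly(A) signal. In bacteria it is maintained through a ColE1/pUC-type origin and AmpR; the catalogue lists it as low copy and grown in a recombination-tolerant stable strain, consistent with the repeat-containing lentiviral architecture. Several short annotations (TRE, small t antigen, TcR, mini-oriP, SV40 promoter and lac fragments) appear to be backbone remnants or partial sequence matches rather than functional parts.

The payload is an EF-1α promoter with its intron, preceded according to the purpose line by A4 and UCOE elements that are not annotated in the feature table; a UCOE is generally included to resist transgene silencing. The depositor's note about a non-coding single-base deletion in an mRNA-derived sequence likely refers to this region. The promoter expresses a fusion of 3xHA, superfolder GFP and a short fragment matching mouse junctophilin-1, described as its transmembrane domain (JPH-TMD). An EMCV IRES then allows translation of blasticidin S deaminase linked via a 2A peptide to a SNAP-tag, and a WPRE enhances transcript expression. The name implies that the junctophilin tail anchors the HA-GFP tag on the endoplasmic reticulum membrane, giving a handle for visualising the organelle and for HA-based capture. However, the record does not explicitly state the application. Transduced cells are selected with blasticidin and can be labelled through the SNAP-tag. The two feature tables describe the same sequence with different start points.
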