Features (pLannotate 1.2.2; 33 found; start..end, strand, type, name):
      1..181     +  LTR            5' LTR (truncated): truncated 5' long terminal repeat (LTR) from HIV-1
    228..353     +  misc_feature   HIV-1 Ψ: packaging signal of human immunodeficiency virus type 1
    337..700     +  CDS            HIV-1 gag (fragment): gag protein from human immunodeficiency virus 1; gag
    846..1079    +  misc_feature   RRE: The Rev response element (RRE) of HIV-1 allows for Rev-dependent mRNA export from the nucleus to the cytoplasm.
   1456..1556    +  CDS            Rev (fragment): human immunodeficiency virus 1 (HIV-1) Rev protein; rev; enhances nuclear export of unspliced and incompletely spliced viral mRNAs
   1570..1687    +  misc_feature   cPPT/CTS: central polypurine tract and central termination sequence of HIV-1
   1697..1714    +  promoter       tight TRE promoter (fragment): Tet-responsive promoter PTight, consisting of seven tet operator sequences followed by the minimal CMV promoter
   2713..2779    +  CDS            small t antigen (fragment): SV40 (simian virus 40) small t antigen
   2805..3016    +  promoter       EF-1α core promoter: core promoter for human elongation factor EF-1α
   3017..3126    +  intron         EF-1α intron A (fragment): intron upstream of the start codon of human EF-1α
   3760..3963    +  intron         EF-1α intron A: truncated intron upstream of the start codon of human EF-1α
   4062..4142    +  CDS            3xHA: three tandem HA epitope tags
   4152..4862    +  CDS            Superfolder GFP: Superfolder GFP is a basic (constitutively fluorescent) green fluorescent protein published in 2005, derived from Aequorea victoria. It is reported to be a very rapidly-maturing weak dimer.
   4890..4964    +  CDS            Jph1 (fragment): JPH1_MOUSE - Also known as Jp1. Experimental evidence at protein level: Swiss-Prot protein existence level 1. Junctophilins contribute to the formation of junctional membrane complexes (JMCs) which link the plasma membrane with the endoplasmic or sarcoplasmic reticulum in excitable cells. Provides a structural foundation for functional cross-talk between the cell surface and intracellular calcium release channels. JPH1 contributes to the construction of the skeletal muscle triad by linking the t-tubule (transverse-tubule) and SR (sarcoplasmic reticulum) membranes. From Mus musculus (Mouse).
   5062..5524    +  misc_feature   IRES: internal ribosome entry site (IRES) of the encephalomyocarditis virus (EMCV)
   5535..5930    +  CDS            BSD: blasticidin S deaminase; Aspergillus terreus BSD; confers resistance to blasticidin
   6006..6551    +  CDS            SNAP-tag®: human O6-alkylguanine-DNA-alkyltransferase variant that forms covalent bonds with benzylguanine derivatives fast-reacting variant, optimized for mammalian expression
   6588..7176    +  misc_feature   WPRE: woodchuck hepatitis virus posttranscriptional regulatory element
   7492..7560    +  CDS            nef (fragment): NEF_HV1Z2 - Experimental evidence at protein level: Swiss-Prot protein existence level 1. Extracellular Nef protein targets CD4(+) T-lymphocytes for apoptosis by interacting with CXCR4 surface receptors. From Human immunodeficiency virus type 1 group M subtype D (isolate Z2/CDC-Z34) (HIV-1).
   7562..7795    +  LTR            3' LTR (ΔU3): self-inactivating 3' long terminal repeat (LTR) from HIV-1
   7867..7988    +  polyA_signal   SV40 poly(A) signal: SV40 polyadenylation signal
   8008..8112    +  promoter       SV40 promoter (fragment): SV40 early promoter
   8460..8564    +  promoter       AmpR promoter: bla
   8565..9425    +  CDS            AmpR: β-lactamase; bla; confers resistance to ampicillin, carbenicillin, and related antibiotics
   9596..10184   +  rep_origin     ori: high-copy-number ColE1/pMB1/pBR322/pUC origin of replication
  10230..10356   -  CDS            TcR (fragment): tetracycline efflux protein; tet; confers resistance to tetracycline
  10357..10463   +  rep_origin     mini-oriP (fragment): internally truncated variant of the Epstein-Barr virus oriP replication origin (Tanaka et al., 1999)
  10473..10511   -  CDS            TcR (fragment): tetracycline efflux protein; tet; confers resistance to tetracycline
  10512..10533   +  protein_bind   CAP binding site: CAP binding activates transcription in the presence of cAMP. E. coli catabolite activator protein
  10548..10578   +  promoter       lac promoter: promoter for the E. coli lac operon
  10582..10604   +  protein_bind   lac operator (fragment): The lac repressor binds to the lac operator to inhibit transcription in E. coli. This inhibition can be relieved by adding lactose or isopropyl-β-D-thiogalactopyranoside (IPTG). lac repressor encoded by lacI
  10647..10665   +  promoter       T3 promoter: promoter for bacteriophage T3 RNA polymerase
  10693..10919   +  promoter       RSV promoter: Rous sarcoma virus enhancer/promoter
>Addgene plasmid #160038 | ER-J-TAG (pGS730) | addgene full sequence | sequence record 319597 | Addgene NGS Result
GGGTCTCTCTGGTTAGACCAGATCTGAGCCTGGGAGCTCTCTGGCTAACTAGGGAACCCACTGCTTAAGC
CTCAATAAAGCTTGCCTTGAGTGCTTCAAGTAGTGTGTGCCCGTCTGTTGTGTGACTCTGGTAACTAGAG
ATCCCTCAGACCCTTTTAGTCAGTGTGGAAAATCTCTAGCAGTGGCGCCCGAACAGGGACTTGAAAGCGA
AAGGGAAACCAGAGGAGCTCTCTCGACGCAGGACTCGGCTTGCTGAAGCGCGCACGGCAAGAGGCGAGGG
GCGGCGACTGGTGAGTACGCCAAAAATTTTGACTAGCGGAGGCTAGAAGGAGAGAGATGGGTGCGAGAGC
GTCAGTATTAAGCGGGGGAGAATTAGATCGCGATGGGAAAAAATTCGGTTAAGGCCAGGGGGAAAGAAAA
AATATAAATTAAAACATATAGTATGGGCAAGCAGGGAGCTAGAACGATTCGCAGTTAATCCTGGCCTGTT
AGAAACATCAGAAGGCTGTAGACAAATACTGGGACAGCTACAACCATCCCTTCAGACAGGATCAGAAGAA
CTTAGATCATTATATAATACAGTAGCAACCCTCTATTGTGTGCATCAAAGGATAGAGATAAAAGACACCA
AGGAAGCTTTAGACAAGATAGAGGAAGAGCAAAACAAAAGTAAGACCACCGCACAGCAAGCGGCCGCTGA
TCTTCAGACCTGGAGGAGGAGATATGAGGGACAATTGGAGAAGTGAATTATATAAATATAAAGTAGTAAA
AATTGAACCATTAGGAGTAGCACCCACCAAGGCAAAGAGAAGAGTGGTGCAGAGAGAAAAAAGAGCAGTG
GGAATAGGAGCTTTGTTCCTTGGGTTCTTGGGAGCAGCAGGAAGCACTATGGGCGCAGCGTCAATGACGC
TGACGGTACAGGCCAGACAATTATTGTCTGGTATAGTGCAGCAGCAGAACAATTTGCTGAGGGCTATTGA
GGCGCAACAGCATCTGTTGCAACTCACAGTCTGGGGCATCAAGCAGCTCCAGGCAAGAATCCTGGCTGTG
GAAAGATACCTAAAGGATCAACAGCTCCTGGGGATTTGGGGTTGCTCTGGAAAACTCATTTGCACCACTG
CTGTGCCTTGGAATGCTAGTTGGAGTAATAAATCTCTGGAACAGATTTGGAATCACACGACCTGGATGGA
GTGGGACAGAGAAATTAACAATTACACAAGCTTAATACACTCCTTAATTGAAGAATCGCAAAACCAGCAA
GAAAAGAATGAACAAGAATTATTGGAATTAGATAAATGGGCAAGTTTGTGGAATTGGTTTAACATAACAA
ATTGGCTGTGGTATATAAAATTATTCATAATGATAGTAGGAGGCTTGGTAGGTTTAAGAATAGTTTTTGC
TGTACTTTCTATAGTGAATAGAGTTAGGCAGGGATATTCACCATTATCGTTTCAGACCCACCTCCCAACC
CCGAGGGGACCCGACAGGCCCGAAGGAATAGAAGAAGAAGGTGGAGAGAGAGACAGAGACAGATCCATTC
GATTAGTGAACGGATCTCGACGGTATCGGTTTTAAAAGAAAAGGGGGGATTGGGGGGTACAGTGCAGGGG
AAAGAATAGTAGACATAATAGCAACAGACATACAAACTAAAGAATTACAAAAACAAATTACAAAAATTCA
AAATTTTATCGATACCGTCGAGTTTACTCCCTATTCTAGACAAATGCTTGTCCTTCCTTCCTGTAACACA
GCCATTAAACCAGGAGCATCGCCCTTCCCCGGCCCTCAGGTAAGAGGACCAAATACCGTAGCCGTTTCCA
ATTTCAGTCCTTTAGCGCCACCTGGTGCTAACTACTCTATCACGCTTTTATCCAATAACTACCTTTGTAA
ATTTCCTTTCAAAAGTTCTGGCCGGGCGCGGTGGCTCACGCTTGTAATCCCAGCACTTTGTGAGGGGTCA
GGAGTTCGAGACATTAATAGGGAGGTGGTCCCTGCAGTTACGCCAATGATAACCCCCGCCAGAAAAATCT
TAGTAGCCTTCCCTTTTTGTTTTCCGTGCCCCAACTCGGCGGATTGACTCGGCCCCTTCCGGAAACACCC
GAATCAACTTCTAGTCAAATTATTGTTCACGCCGCAATGACCCACCCCTGGCCCGCGTCTGTGGAACTGA
CCCCTGGTGTACAGGAGAGTTCGCTGCTGAAAGTGGTCCCAAAGGGGTACTAGTTTTTAAGCTCCCAACT
CCCCCTCCCCCAGCGTCTGGAGGATTCCACACCCTCGCACCGCAGGGGCGAGGAAGTGGGCGGAGTCCGG
TTTTGGCGCCAGCCGCTGAGGCTGCCAAGCAGAAAAGCCACCGCTGAGGAGACTCCGGTCACTGTCCTCG
CCCCGCCTCCCCCTTCCCTCCCCTTGGGGACCACCGGGCGCCACGCCGCGAACGGTAAGTGCCGCGGTCG
TCGGCGCCTCCGCCCTCCCCCTAGGGCCCCAATTCCCAGCGGGCGCGGCGCGCGGCCCCTCCCCCCGCCG
GGCGCGCGCCCGCTGCCCCGCCCTTCGTGGCCGCCCGGCGTGGGCGGTGCCACCCCTCCCCCCGGCGGCC
CCGCGCGCAGCTCCCGGCTCCCTCCCCCTTCGGATGTGGCTTGAGCTGTAGCGCGGAGTTTAATTAAAAT
CGCGTACCGTCGACCTCGACGGATCGGGAGATCTCGACCGAGCTTTGCAAAGATGGATAAAGTTTTAAAC
AGAGAGGAATCTTTGCAGCTAATGGACCTTCTAGGTCTTGAAAGGAGTGGGAATTGGCTCCGGTGCCCGT
CAGTGGGCAGAGCGCACATCGCCCACAGTCCCCGAGAAGTTGGGGGGAGGGGTCGGCAATTGAACCGGTG
CCTAGAGAAGGTGGCGCGGGGTAAACTGGGAAAGTGATGTCGTGTACTGGCTCCGCCTTTTTCCCGAGGG
TGGGGGAGAACCGTATATAAGTGCAGTAGTCGCCGTGAACGTTCTTTTTCGCAACGGGTTTGCCGCCAGA
ACACAGGTAAGTGCCGTGTGTGGTTCCCGCGGGCCTGGCCTCTTTACGGGTTATGGCCCTTGCGTGCCTT
GAATTACTTCCACCTGGCTGCAGTACGTGATTCTTGATCCCGAGCTTCGGGTTGGAAGTGGGTGGGAGAG
TTCGAGGCCTTGCGCTTAAGGAGCCCCTTCGCCTCGTGCTTGAGTTGAGGCCTGGCCTGGGCGCTGGGGC
CGCCGCGTGCGAATCTGGTGGCACCTTCGCGCCTGTCTCGCTGCTTTCGATAAGTCTCTAGCCATTTAAA
ATTTTTGATGACCTGCTGCGACGCTTTTTTTCTGGCAAGATAGTCTTGTAAATGCGGGCCAAGATCGATC
TGCACACTGGTATTTCGGTTTTTGGGGCCGCGGGCGGCGACGGGGCCCGTGCGTCCCAGCGCACATGTTC
GGCGAGGCGGGGCCTGCGAGCGCGGCCACCGAGAATCGGACGGGGGTAGTCTCAAGCTGGCCGGCCTGCT
CTGGTGCCTGGCCTCGCGCCGCCGTGTATCGCCCCGCCCTGGGCGGCAAGGCTGGCCCGGTCGGCACCAG
TTGCGTGAGCGGAAAGATGGCCGCTTCCCGGCCCTGCTGCAGGGAGCTCAAAATGGAGGACGCGGCGCTC
GGGAGAGCGGGCGGGTGAGTCACCCACACAAAGGAAAAGGGCCTTTCCGTCCTCAGCCGTCGCTTCATGT
GACTCCACGGAGTACCGGGCGCCGTCCAGGCACCTCGATTAGTTCTCGATCGAGCTTTTGGAGTACGTCG
TCTTTAGGTTGGGGGGAGGGGTTTTATGCGATGGAGTTTCCCCACACTGAGTGGGTGGAGACTGAAGTTA
GGCCAGCTTGGCACTTGATGTAATTCTCCTTGGAATTTGCCCTTTTTGAGTTTGGATCTTGGTTCATTCT
CAAGCCTCAGACAGTGGTTCAAAGTTTTTTTCTTCCATTTCAGGTGTCGTGAGGAATTAGCTTGACCAAG
CTTGGTACCGAGCTCGGATCCACTAGTAACGGCCGCCAGTGTGCTGGAATTATCACAAGGCCGCCACCAT
GTACCCATACGATGTTCCAGATTACGCTTATCCCTACGACGTGCCTGATTATGCATACCCATATGATGTC
CCCGACTATGCCGGCGGATCAAGTAAGGGGGAGGAGCTGTTTACGGGTGTAGTACCCATACTTGTCGAAC
TGGACGGTGATGTTAATGGACATAAGTTTAGTGTCAGAGGGGAAGGGGAAGGGGATGCAACGAATGGAAA
GCTGACGCTCAAGTTCATCTGTACAACTGGCAAACTCCCGGTGCCTTGGCCAACTCTCGTAACCACATTG
ACATACGGAGTCCAGTGCTTTAGTAGGTATCCGGATCATATGAAGCAGCATGATTTCTTTAAGTCAGCCA
TGCCAGAGGGTTATGTCCAGGAACGAACTATCAGTTTTAAGGATGATGGAACGTACAAAACTCGAGCAGA
AGTCAAGTTCGAAGGCGATACTTTGGTAAACCGCATAGAACTCAAAGGGATCGACTTCAAAGAAGATGGA
AACATACTGGGCCATAAACTGGAATATAACTTTAACTCCCACAATGTTTACATCACTGCCGATAAGCAGA
AGAACGGTATTAAGGCCAATTTTAAGATTAGGCATAATGTAGAAGATGGGTCAGTTCAATTGGCGGATCA
TTATCAGCAAAACACGCCGATAGGAGACGGTCCCGTGCTTCTCCCAGACAACCACTATCTTAGCACACAG
TCTAAGCTGAGTAAGGACCCTAATGAGAAGAGGGATCACATGGTACTTCTGGAATTTGTTACGGCGGCAG
GTATCACCCACGGTATGGATGAACTCTACAAGGGTGGTGGTTCTGGAGGCGGCGGATCACCTAATTCAAT
CATGATTGTCCTTGTCATGCTGTTGAATATCGGGTTGGCCATTCTTTTTGTTCACTTTCTAACTTGAAAA
CTAACGTTACTGGCCGAAGCCGCTTGGAATAAGGCCGGTGTGCGTTTGTCTATATGTTATTTTCCACCAT
ATTGCCGTCTTTTGGCAATGTGAGGGCCCGGAAACCTGGCCCTGTCTTCTTGACGAGCATTCCTAGGGGT
CTTTCCCCTCTCGCCAAAGGAATGCAAGGTCTGTTGAATGTCGTGAAGGAAGCAGTTCCTCTGGAAGCTT
CTTGAAGACAAACAACGTCTGTAGCGACCCTTTGCAGGCAGCGGAACCCCCCACCTGGCGACAGGTGCCT
CTGCGGCCAAAAGCCACGTGTATAAGATACACCTGCAAAGGCGGCACAACCCCAGTGCCACGTTGTGAGT
TGGATAGTTGTGGAAAGAGTCAAATGGCTCTCCTCAAGCGTATTCAACAAGGGGCTGAAGGATGCCCAGA
AGGTACCCCATTGTATGGGATCTGATCTGGGGCCTCGGTGCACATGCTTTACATGTGTTTAGTCGAGGTT
AAAAAAACGTCTAGGCCCCCCGAACCACGGGGACGTGGTTTTCCTTTGAAAAACACGATGATAATATGGC
CACAATGGCCAAGCCTTTGTCTCAAGAAGAATCCACCCTCATTGAAAGAGCAACGGCTACAATCAACAGC
ATCCCCATCTCTGAAGACTACAGCGTCGCCAGCGCAGCTCTCTCTAGCGACGGCCGCATCTTCACTGGTG
TCAATGTATATCATTTTACTGGGGGACCTTGTGCAGAACTCGTGGTGCTGGGCACTGCTGCTGCTGCGGC
AGCTGGCAACCTGACTTGTATCGTCGCGATCGGAAATGAGAACAGGGGCATCTTGAGCCCCTGCGGACGG
TGCCGACAGGTGCTTCTCGATCTGCATCCTGGGATCAAAGCCATAGTGAAGGACAGTGATGGACAGCCGA
CGGCAGTTGGGATTCGTGAATTGCTGCCCTCTGGTTATGTGTGGGAGGGCGGATCCGGCGCAACAAACTT
CTCTCTGCTGAAACAAGCCGGAGATGTCGAAGAGAATCCTGGACCGGGATCCGGCATGGACAAAGACTGC
GAAATGAAGCGCACCACCCTGGATAGCCCTCTGGGCAAGCTGGAACTGTCTGGGTGCGAACAGGGCCTGC
ACCGTATCATCTTCCTGGGCAAAGGAACATCTGCCGCCGACGCCGTGGAAGTGCCTGCCCCAGCCGCCGT
GCTGGGCGGACCAGAGCCACTGATGCAGGCCACCGCCTGGCTCAACGCCTACTTTCACCAGCCTGAGGCC
ATCGAGGAGTTCCCTGTGCCAGCCCTGCACCACCCAGTGTTCCAGCAGGAGAGCTTTACCCGCCAGGTGC
TGTGGAAACTGCTGAAAGTGGTGAAGTTCGGAGAGGTCATCAGCTACAGCCACCTGGCCGCCCTGGCCGG
CAATCCCGCCGCCACCGCCGCCGTGAAAACCGCCCTGAGCGGAAATCCCGTGCCCATTCTGATCCCCTGC
CACCGGGTGGTGCAGGGCGACCTGGACGTGGGGGGCTACGAGGGCGGGCTCGCCGTGAAAGAGTGGCTGC
TGGCCCACGAGGGCCACAGACTGGGCAAGCCTGGGCTGGGTGGCGGGAGCCCAAAGAAGAAGCGGAAGGT
GTAGCGGAATCAACCTCTGGATTACAAAATTTGTGAAAGATTGACTGGTATTCTTAACTATGTTGCTCCT
TTTACGCTATGTGGATACGCTGCTTTAATGCCTTTGTATCATGCTATTGCTTCCCGTATGGCTTTCATTT
TCTCCTCCTTGTATAAATCCTGGTTGCTGTCTCTTTATGAGGAGTTGTGGCCCGTTGTCAGGCAACGTGG
CGTGGTGTGCACTGTGTTTGCTGACGCAACCCCCACTGGTTGGGGCATTGCCACCACCTGTCAGCTCCTT
TCCGGAACTTTCGCTTTCCCCCTCCCTATTGCCACGGCGGAACTCATCGCCGCCTGCCTTGCCCGCTGCT
GGACAGGGGCTCGGCTGTTGGGCACTGACAATTCCGTGGTGTTGTCGGGGAAATCATCGTCCTTTCCTTG
GCTGCTCGCCTATGTTGCCACCTGGATTCTGCGCGGGACGTCCTTCTGCTACGTCCCTTCGGCCCTCAAT
CCAGCGGACCTTCCTTCCCGCGGCCTGCTGCCGGCTCTGCGGCCTCTTCCGCGTCTTCGCCTTCGCCCTC
AGACGAGTCGGATCTCCCTTTGGGCCGCCTCCCCGCATCGATACCGAGCGCTGCTCGAGGTACGCCAACA
GAGCGAGATTCCGTCTCAAAGAAAAAAAAAGTAATGAAATGAATAAAATGAGTCCTAGAGCCAGTAAATG
TCGTAAATGTCTCAGCTAGTCAGGTAGTAAAAGGTCTCAACTAGGCAGTGGCAGAGCAGGATTCAAATTC
AGGGCTGTTGTGATGCCTCCGCAGACTCTGAGCGCCACCTGGTGGTAATTTGTCTGTGCCTCTTCTGACG
TTGAAGAACAGCAACTAACACACTAACACGGCATTTACTATGGGCCAGCCATTGTTCTAATGTTAACTGT
GGTACCTTTAAGACCAATGACTTACAAGGCAGCTGTAGATCTTAGCCACTTTTTAAAAGAAAAGGGGGGA
CTGGAAGGGCTAATTCACTCCCAACGAAGACAAGATCTGCTTTTTGCTTGTACTGGGTCTCTCTGGTTAG
ACCAGATCTGAGCCTGGGAGCTCTCTGGCTAACTAGGGAACCCACTGCTTAAGCCTCAATAAAGCTTGCC
TTGAGTGCTTCAAGTAGTGTGTGCCCGTCTGTTGTGTGACTCTGGTAACTAGAGATCCCTCAGACCCTTT
TAGTCAGTGTGGAAAATCTCTAGCAGTAGTAGTTCATGTCATCTTATTATTCAGTATTTATAACTTGCAA
AGAAATGAATATCAGAGAGTGAGAGGAACTTGTTTATTGCAGCTTATAATGGTTACAAATAAAGCAATAG
CATCACAAATTTCACAAATAAAGCATTTTTTTCACTGCATTCTAGTTGTGGTTTGTCCAAACTCATCAAT
GTATCTTATCATGTCTGGCTCTAGCTATCCCGCCCCTAACTCCGCCCATCCCGCCCCTAACTCCGCCCAG
TTCCGCCCATTCTCCGCCCCATGGCTGACTAATTTTTTTTATTTATGCAGAGGCCGAGGCCGGATCCCTT
GAGTGGCTTTCATCCTGGAGCAGACTTTGCAGTCTGTGGACTGCAACACAACATTGCCTTTATGTGTAAC
TCTTGGCTGAAGCTCTTACACCAATGCTGGGGGACATGTACCTCCCAGGGGCCCAGGAAGACTACGGGAG
GCTACACCAACGTCAATCAGAGGGGCCTGTGTAGCTACCGATAAGCGGACCCTCAAGAGGGCATTAGCAA
TAGTGTTTATAAGGCCCCCTTGTTAATTCTTGAAGACGAAAGGGCCTCGTGATACGCCTATTTTTATAGG
TTAATGTCATGATAATAATGGTTTCTTAGACGTCAGGTGGCACTTTTCGGGGAAATGTGCGCGGAACCCC
TATTTGTTTATTTTTCTAAATACATTCAAATATGTATCCGCTCATGAGACAATAACCCTGATAAATGCTT
CAATAATATTGAAAAAGGAAGAGTATGAGTATTCAACATTTCCGTGTCGCCCTTATTCCCTTTTTTGCGG
CATTTTGCCTTCCTGTTTTTGCTCACCCAGAAACGCTGGTGAAAGTAAAAGATGCTGAAGATCAGTTGGG
TGCACGAGTGGGTTACATCGAACTGGATCTCAACAGCGGTAAGATCCTTGAGAGTTTTCGCCCCGAAGAA
CGTTTTCCAATGATGAGCACTTTTAAAGTTCTGCTATGTGGCGCGGTATTATCCCGTGTTGACGCCGGGC
AAGAGCAACTCGGTCGCCGCATACACTATTCTCAGAATGACTTGGTTGAGTACTCACCAGTCACAGAAAA
GCATCTTACGGATGGCATGACAGTAAGAGAATTATGCAGTGCTGCCATAACCATGAGTGATAACACTGCG
GCCAACTTACTTCTGACAACGATCGGAGGACCGAAGGAGCTAACCGCTTTTTTGCACAACATGGGGGATC
ATGTAACTCGCCTTGATCGTTGGGAACCGGAGCTGAATGAAGCCATACCAAACGACGAGCGTGACACCAC
GATGCCTGCAGCAATGGCAACAACGTTGCGCAAACTATTAACTGGCGAACTACTTACTCTAGCTTCCCGG
CAACAATTAATAGACTGGATGGAGGCGGATAAAGTTGCAGGACCACTTCTGCGCTCGGCCCTTCCGGCTG
GCTGGTTTATTGCTGATAAATCTGGAGCCGGTGAGCGTGGGTCTCGCGGTATCATTGCAGCACTGGGGCC
AGATGGTAAGCCCTCCCGTATCGTAGTTATCTACACGACGGGGAGTCAGGCAACTATGGATGAACGAAAT
AGACAGATCGCTGAGATAGGTGCCTCACTGATTAAGCATTGGTAACTGTCAGACCAAGTTTACTCATATA
TACTTTAGATTGATTTAAAACTTCATTTTTAATTTAAAAGGATCTAGGTGAAGATCCTTTTTGATAATCT
CATGACCAAAATCCCTTAACGTGAGTTTTCGTTCCACTGAGCGTCAGACCCCGTAGAAAAGATCAAAGGA
TCTTCTTGAGATCCTTTTTTTCTGCGCGTAATCTGCTGCTTGCAAACAAAAAAACCACCGCTACCAGCGG
TGGTTTGTTTGCCGGATCAAGAGCTACCAACTCTTTTTCCGAAGGTAACTGGCTTCAGCAGAGCGCAGAT
ACCAAATACTGTCCTTCTAGTGTAGCCGTAGTTAGGCCACCACTTCAAGAACTCTGTAGCACCGCCTACA
TACCTCGCTCTGCTAATCCTGTTACCAGTGGCTGCTGCCAGTGGCGATAAGTCGTGTCTTACCGGGTTGG
ACTCAAGACGATAGTTACCGGATAAGGCGCAGCGGTCGGGCTGAACGGGGGGTTCGTGCACACAGCCCAG
CTTGGAGCGAACGACCTACACCGAACTGAGATACCTACAGCGTGAGCTATGAGAAAGCGCCACGCTTCCC
GAAGGGAGAAAGGCGGACAGGTATCCGGTAAGCGGCAGGGTCGGAACAGGAGAGCGCACGAGGGAGCTTC
CAGGGGGAAACGCCTGGTATCTTTATAGTCCTGTCGGGTTTCGCCACCTCTGACTTGAGCGTCGATTTTT
GTGATGCTCGTCAGGGGGGCGGAGCCTATGGAAAAACGCCAGCAACGCGGCCTTTTTACGGTTCCTGGCC
TTTTGCTGGCCTTGAAGCTGTCCCTGATGGTCGTCATCTACCTGCCTGGACAGCATGGCCTGCAACGCGG
GCATCCCGATGCCGCCGGAAGCGAGAAGAATCATAATGGGGAAGGCCATCCAGCCTCGCGTCGCGATAAC
CCTAATTCGATAGCATATGCTTCCCGTTGGGTAACATATGCTATTGAATTAGGGTTAGTCTGGATAGTAT
ATACTACTACCCGGGAAGCATATGCTACCCGTTTAGGGTTCACCGGTGATGCCGGCCACGATGCGTCCGG
CGTAGAGGATCTAATGTGAGTTAGCTCACTCATTAGGCACCCCAGGCTTTACACTTTATGCTTCCGGCTC
GTATGTTGTGTGGAATTGTGAGCGGATAACAATTTCACACAGGAAACAGCTATGACCATGATTACGCCAA
GCGCGCAATTAACCCTCACTAAAGGGAACAAAAGCTGGAGCTGCAAGCTTAATGTAGTCTTATGCAATAC
TCTTGTAGTCTTGCAACATGGTAACGATGAGTTAGCAACATGCCTTACAAGGAGAGAAAAAGCACCGTGC
ATGCCGATTGGTGGAAGTAAGGTGGTACGATCGTGCCTTATTAGGAAGGCAACAGACGGGTCTGACATGG
ATTGGACGAACCACTGAATTGCCGCATTGCAGAGATATTGTATTTAAGTGCCTAGCTCGATACATAAAC
