Features (pLannotate 1.2.2; 33 found; start..end, strand, type, name):
      4..110     +  rep_origin     mini-oriP (fragment): internally truncated variant of the Epstein-Barr virus oriP replication origin (Tanaka et al., 1999)
    120..158     -  CDS            TcR (fragment): tetracycline efflux protein; tet; confers resistance to tetracycline
    159..180     +  protein_bind   CAP binding site: CAP binding activates transcription in the presence of cAMP. E. coli catabolite activator protein
    195..225     +  promoter       lac promoter: promoter for the E. coli lac operon
    229..251     +  protein_bind   lac operator (fragment): The lac repressor binds to the lac operator to inhibit transcription in E. coli. This inhibition can be relieved by adding lactose or isopropyl-β-D-thiogalactopyranoside (IPTG). lac repressor encoded by lacI
    294..312     +  promoter       T3 promoter: promoter for bacteriophage T3 RNA polymerase
    340..566     +  promoter       RSV promoter: Rous sarcoma virus enhancer/promoter
    567..747     +  LTR            5' LTR (truncated): truncated 5' long terminal repeat (LTR) from HIV-1
    794..919     +  misc_feature   HIV-1 Ψ: packaging signal of human immunodeficiency virus type 1
    903..1266    +  CDS            HIV-1 gag (fragment): gag protein from human immunodeficiency virus 1; gag
   1412..1645    +  misc_feature   RRE: The Rev response element (RRE) of HIV-1 allows for Rev-dependent mRNA export from the nucleus to the cytoplasm.
   2022..2122    +  CDS            Rev (fragment): human immunodeficiency virus 1 (HIV-1) Rev protein; rev; enhances nuclear export of unspliced and incompletely spliced viral mRNAs
   2136..2253    +  misc_feature   cPPT/CTS: central polypurine tract and central termination sequence of HIV-1
   2263..2280    +  promoter       tight TRE promoter (fragment): Tet-responsive promoter PTight, consisting of seven tet operator sequences followed by the minimal CMV promoter
   3277..3343    +  CDS            small t antigen (fragment): SV40 (simian virus 40) small t antigen
   3369..3580    +  promoter       EF-1α core promoter: core promoter for human elongation factor EF-1α
   3581..3690    +  intron         EF-1α intron A (fragment): intron upstream of the start codon of human EF-1α
   4323..4526    +  intron         EF-1α intron A: truncated intron upstream of the start codon of human EF-1α
   4625..4705    +  CDS            3xHA: three tandem HA epitope tags
   4715..5425    +  CDS            Superfolder GFP: Superfolder GFP is a basic (constitutively fluorescent) green fluorescent protein published in 2005, derived from Aequorea victoria. It is reported to be a very rapidly-maturing weak dimer.
   5453..5527    +  CDS            Jph1 (fragment): JPH1_MOUSE - Also known as Jp1. Experimental evidence at protein level: Swiss-Prot protein existence level 1. Junctophilins contribute to the formation of junctional membrane complexes (JMCs) which link the plasma membrane with the endoplasmic or sarcoplasmic reticulum in excitable cells. Provides a structural foundation for functional cross-talk between the cell surface and intracellular calcium release channels. JPH1 contributes to the construction of the skeletal muscle triad by linking the t-tubule (transverse-tubule) and SR (sarcoplasmic reticulum) membranes. From Mus musculus (Mouse).
   5625..6087    +  misc_feature   IRES: internal ribosome entry site (IRES) of the encephalomyocarditis virus (EMCV)
   6098..6493    +  CDS            BSD: blasticidin S deaminase; Aspergillus terreus BSD; confers resistance to blasticidin
   6569..7114    +  CDS            SNAP-tag®: human O6-alkylguanine-DNA-alkyltransferase variant that forms covalent bonds with benzylguanine derivatives fast-reacting variant, optimized for mammalian expression
   7151..7739    +  misc_feature   WPRE: woodchuck hepatitis virus posttranscriptional regulatory element
   8055..8123    +  CDS            nef (fragment): NEF_HV1Z2 - Experimental evidence at protein level: Swiss-Prot protein existence level 1. Extracellular Nef protein targets CD4(+) T-lymphocytes for apoptosis by interacting with CXCR4 surface receptors. From Human immunodeficiency virus type 1 group M subtype D (isolate Z2/CDC-Z34) (HIV-1).
   8125..8358    +  LTR            3' LTR (ΔU3): self-inactivating 3' long terminal repeat (LTR) from HIV-1
   8430..8551    +  polyA_signal   SV40 poly(A) signal: SV40 polyadenylation signal
   8571..8675    +  promoter       SV40 promoter (fragment): SV40 early promoter
   9023..9127    +  promoter       AmpR promoter: bla
   9128..9988    +  CDS            AmpR: β-lactamase; bla; confers resistance to ampicillin, carbenicillin, and related antibiotics
  10159..10747   +  rep_origin     ori: high-copy-number ColE1/pMB1/pBR322/pUC origin of replication
  10798..3       -  CDS            TcR (fragment) (across the origin): tetracycline efflux protein; tet; confers resistance to tetracycline
>Addgene plasmid #160038 | ER-J-TAG (pGS730) | depositor full sequence | sequence record 323175 | Depositor's Sequence
CGATAACCCTAATTCGATAGCATATGCTTCCCGTTGGGTAACATATGCTATTGAATTAGGGTTAGTCTGG
ATAGTATATACTACTACCCGGGAAGCATATGCTACCCGTTTAGGGTTCACCGGTGATGCCGGCCACGATG
CGTCCGGCGTAGAGGATCTAATGTGAGTTAGCTCACTCATTAGGCACCCCAGGCTTTACACTTTATGCTT
CCGGCTCGTATGTTGTGTGGAATTGTGAGCGGATAACAATTTCACACAGGAAACAGCTATGACCATGATT
ACGCCAAGCGCGCAATTAACCCTCACTAAAGGGAACAAAAGCTGGAGCTGCAAGCTTAATGTAGTCTTAT
GCAATACTCTTGTAGTCTTGCAACATGGTAACGATGAGTTAGCAACATGCCTTACAAGGAGAGAAAAAGC
ACCGTGCATGCCGATTGGTGGAAGTAAGGTGGTACGATCGTGCCTTATTAGGAAGGCAACAGACGGGTCT
GACATGGATTGGACGAACCACTGAATTGCCGCATTGCAGAGATATTGTATTTAAGTGCCTAGCTCGATAC
ATAAACGGGTCTCTCTGGTTAGACCAGATCTGAGCCTGGGAGCTCTCTGGCTAACTAGGGAACCCACTGC
TTAAGCCTCAATAAAGCTTGCCTTGAGTGCTTCAAGTAGTGTGTGCCCGTCTGTTGTGTGACTCTGGTAA
CTAGAGATCCCTCAGACCCTTTTAGTCAGTGTGGAAAATCTCTAGCAGTGGCGCCCGAACAGGGACTTGA
AAGCGAAAGGGAAACCAGAGGAGCTCTCTCGACGCAGGACTCGGCTTGCTGAAGCGCGCACGGCAAGAGG
CGAGGGGCGGCGACTGGTGAGTACGCCAAAAATTTTGACTAGCGGAGGCTAGAAGGAGAGAGATGGGTGC
GAGAGCGTCAGTATTAAGCGGGGGAGAATTAGATCGCGATGGGAAAAAATTCGGTTAAGGCCAGGGGGAA
AGAAAAAATATAAATTAAAACATATAGTATGGGCAAGCAGGGAGCTAGAACGATTCGCAGTTAATCCTGG
CCTGTTAGAAACATCAGAAGGCTGTAGACAAATACTGGGACAGCTACAACCATCCCTTCAGACAGGATCA
GAAGAACTTAGATCATTATATAATACAGTAGCAACCCTCTATTGTGTGCATCAAAGGATAGAGATAAAAG
ACACCAAGGAAGCTTTAGACAAGATAGAGGAAGAGCAAAACAAAAGTAAGACCACCGCACAGCAAGCGGC
CGCTGATCTTCAGACCTGGAGGAGGAGATATGAGGGACAATTGGAGAAGTGAATTATATAAATATAAAGT
AGTAAAAATTGAACCATTAGGAGTAGCACCCACCAAGGCAAAGAGAAGAGTGGTGCAGAGAGAAAAAAGA
GCAGTGGGAATAGGAGCTTTGTTCCTTGGGTTCTTGGGAGCAGCAGGAAGCACTATGGGCGCAGCGTCAA
TGACGCTGACGGTACAGGCCAGACAATTATTGTCTGGTATAGTGCAGCAGCAGAACAATTTGCTGAGGGC
TATTGAGGCGCAACAGCATCTGTTGCAACTCACAGTCTGGGGCATCAAGCAGCTCCAGGCAAGAATCCTG
GCTGTGGAAAGATACCTAAAGGATCAACAGCTCCTGGGGATTTGGGGTTGCTCTGGAAAACTCATTTGCA
CCACTGCTGTGCCTTGGAATGCTAGTTGGAGTAATAAATCTCTGGAACAGATTTGGAATCACACGACCTG
GATGGAGTGGGACAGAGAAATTAACAATTACACAAGCTTAATACACTCCTTAATTGAAGAATCGCAAAAC
CAGCAAGAAAAGAATGAACAAGAATTATTGGAATTAGATAAATGGGCAAGTTTGTGGAATTGGTTTAACA
TAACAAATTGGCTGTGGTATATAAAATTATTCATAATGATAGTAGGAGGCTTGGTAGGTTTAAGAATAGT
TTTTGCTGTACTTTCTATAGTGAATAGAGTTAGGCAGGGATATTCACCATTATCGTTTCAGACCCACCTC
CCAACCCCGAGGGGACCCGACAGGCCCGAAGGAATAGAAGAAGAAGGTGGAGAGAGAGACAGAGACAGAT
CCATTCGATTAGTGAACGGATCTCGACGGTATCGGTTTTAAAAGAAAAGGGGGGATTGGGGGGTACAGTG
CAGGGGAAAGAATAGTAGACATAATAGCAACAGACATACAAACTAAAGAATTACAAAAACAAATTACAAA
AATTCAAAATTTTATCGATACCGTCGAGTTTACTCCCTATTCTAGACAAATGCTTGTCCTTCCTTCCTGT
AACACAGCCATTAAACCAGGAGCATCGCCCTTCCCCGGCCCTCAGGTAAGAGGACCAAATACCGTAGCCG
TTTCCAATTTCAGTCCTTTAGCGCCACCTGGTGCTAACTACTCTATCACGCTTTTATCCAATAACTACCT
TTGTAAATTTCCTTTCAAAAGTTCTGGCCGGGCGCGGTGGCTCACGCTTGTAATCCCAGCACTTTGTGAG
GGGTCAGGAGTTCGAGACATTAATAGGGAGGTGGTCCCTGCAGTTACGCCAATGATAACCCCCGCCAGAA
AAATCTTAGTAGCCTTCCCTTTTTGTTTTCCGTGCCCCAACTCGGCGGATTGACTCGGCCCCTTCCGGAA
ACACCCGAATCAACTTCTAGTCAAATTATTGTTCACGCCGCAATGACCCACCCCTGGCCCGCGTCTGTGG
AACTGACCCCTGGTGTACAGGAGAGTTCGCTGCTGAAAGTGGTCCCAAAGGGGTACTAGTTTTTAAGCTC
CCAACTCCCCCTCCCCCAGCGTCTGGAGGATTCCACACCCTCGCACCGCAGGGGCGAGGAAGTGGGCGGA
GTCCGGTTTTGGCGCCAGCCGCTGAGGCTGCCAAGCAGAAAAGCCACCGCTGAGGAGACTCCGGTCACTG
TCCTCGCCCCGCCTCCCCCTTCCCTCCCCTTGGGGACCACCGGGCGCCACGCCGCGAACGGTAAGTGCCG
CGGTCGTCGGCGCCTCCGCCCTCCCCCTAGGGCCCCAATTCCCAGCGGGCGCGGCGCGCGGCCCCTCCCC
CCGCCGGGCGCGCGCCCGCTGCCCCGCCCTTCGTGGCCGCCCGGCGTGGGCGGTGCCACCCCTCCCCCCG
GCGGCCCCGCGCGCAGCTCCCGGCTCCCTCCCCCTTCGGATGTGGCTTGAGCTGTAGGCGCGGAGTTTAA
TTAACGCGTACCGTCGACCTCGACGGATCGGGAGATCTCGACCGAGCTTTGCAAAGATGGATAAAGTTTT
AAACAGAGAGGAATCTTTGCAGCTAATGGACCTTCTAGGTCTTGAAAGGAGTGGGAATTGGCTCCGGTGC
CCGTCAGTGGGCAGAGCGCACATCGCCCACAGTCCCCGAGAAGTTGGGGGGAGGGGTCGGCAATTGAACC
GGTGCCTAGAGAAGGTGGCGCGGGGTAAACTGGGAAAGTGATGTCGTGTACTGGCTCCGCCTTTTTCCCG
AGGGTGGGGGAGAACCGTATATAAGTGCAGTAGTCGCCGTGAACGTTCTTTTTCGCAACGGGTTTGCCGC
CAGAACACAGGTAAGTGCCGTGTGTGGTTCCCGCGGGCCTGGCCTCTTTACGGGTTATGGCCCTTGCGTG
CCTTGAATTACTTCCACCTGGCTGCAGTACGTGATTCTTGATCCCGAGCTTCGGGTTGGAAGTGGGTGGG
AGAGTTCGAGGCCTTGCGCTTAAGGAGCCCCTTCGCCTCGTGCTTGAGTTGAGGCCTGGCCTGGGCGCTG
GGGCCGCCGCGTGCGAATCTGGTGGCACCTTCGCGCCTGTCTCGCTGCTTTCGATAAGTCTCTAGCCATT
TAAAATTTTTGATGACCTGCTGCGACGCTTTTTTTCTGGCAAGATAGTCTTGTAAATGCGGGCCAAGATG
ATCTGCACACTGGTATTTCGGTTTTTGGGGCCGCGGGCGGCGACGGGGCCCGTGCGTCCCAGCGCACATG
TTCGGCGAGGCGGGGCCTGCGAGCGCGGCCACCGAGAATCGGACGGGGGTAGTCTCAAGCTGGCCGGCCT
GCTCTGGTGCCTGGCCTCGCGCCGCCGTGTATCGCCCCGCCCTGGGCGGCAAGGCTGGCCCGGTCGGCAC
CAGTTGCGTGAGCGGAAAGATGGCCGCTTCCCGGCCCTGCTGCAGGGAGCTCAAAATGGAGGACGCGGCG
CTCGGGAGAGCGGGCGGGTGAGTCACCCACACAAAGGAAAAGGGCCTTTCCGTCCTCAGCCGTCGCTTCA
TGTGACTCCACGGAGTACCGGGCGCCGTCCAGGCACCTCGATTAGTTCTCGATCGAGCTTTTGGAGTACG
TCGTCTTTAGGTTGGGGGGAGGGGTTTTATGCGATGGAGTTTCCCCACACTGAGTGGGTGGAGACTGAAG
TTAGGCCAGCTTGGCACTTGATGTAATTCTCCTTGGAATTTGCCCTTTTTGAGTTTGGATCTTGGTTCAT
TCTCAAGCCTCAGACAGTGGTTCAAAGTTTTTTTCTTCCATTTCAGGTGTCGTGAGGAATTAGCTTGACC
AAGCTTGGTACCGAGCTCGGATCCACTAGTAACGGCCGCCAGTGTGCTGGAATTATCACAAGGCCGCCAC
CATGTACCCATACGATGTTCCAGATTACGCTTATCCCTACGACGTGCCTGATTATGCATACCCATATGAT
GTCCCCGACTATGCCGGCGGATCAAGTAAGGGGGAGGAGCTGTTTACGGGTGTAGTACCCATACTTGTCG
AACTGGACGGTGATGTTAATGGACATAAGTTTAGTGTCAGAGGGGAAGGGGAAGGGGATGCAACGAATGG
AAAGCTGACGCTCAAGTTCATCTGTACAACTGGCAAACTCCCGGTGCCTTGGCCAACTCTCGTAACCACA
TTGACATACGGAGTCCAGTGCTTTAGTAGGTATCCGGATCATATGAAGCAGCATGATTTCTTTAAGTCAG
CCATGCCAGAGGGTTATGTCCAGGAACGAACTATCAGTTTTAAGGATGATGGAACGTACAAAACTCGAGC
AGAAGTCAAGTTCGAAGGCGATACTTTGGTAAACCGCATAGAACTCAAAGGGATCGACTTCAAAGAAGAT
GGAAACATACTGGGCCATAAACTGGAATATAACTTTAACTCCCACAATGTTTACATCACTGCCGATAAGC
AGAAGAACGGTATTAAGGCCAATTTTAAGATTAGGCATAATGTAGAAGATGGGTCAGTTCAATTGGCGGA
TCATTATCAGCAAAACACGCCGATAGGAGACGGTCCCGTGCTTCTCCCAGACAACCACTATCTTAGCACA
CAGTCTAAGCTGAGTAAGGACCCTAATGAGAAGAGGGATCACATGGTACTTCTGGAATTTGTTACGGCGG
CAGGTATCACCCACGGTATGGATGAACTCTACAAGGGTGGTGGTTCTGGAGGCGGCGGATCACCTAATTC
AATCATGATTGTCCTTGTCATGCTGTTGAATATCGGGTTGGCCATTCTTTTTGTTCACTTTCTAACTTGA
AAACTAACGTTACTGGCCGAAGCCGCTTGGAATAAGGCCGGTGTGCGTTTGTCTATATGTTATTTTCCAC
CATATTGCCGTCTTTTGGCAATGTGAGGGCCCGGAAACCTGGCCCTGTCTTCTTGACGAGCATTCCTAGG
GGTCTTTCCCCTCTCGCCAAAGGAATGCAAGGTCTGTTGAATGTCGTGAAGGAAGCAGTTCCTCTGGAAG
CTTCTTGAAGACAAACAACGTCTGTAGCGACCCTTTGCAGGCAGCGGAACCCCCCACCTGGCGACAGGTG
CCTCTGCGGCCAAAAGCCACGTGTATAAGATACACCTGCAAAGGCGGCACAACCCCAGTGCCACGTTGTG
AGTTGGATAGTTGTGGAAAGAGTCAAATGGCTCTCCTCAAGCGTATTCAACAAGGGGCTGAAGGATGCCC
AGAAGGTACCCCATTGTATGGGATCTGATCTGGGGCCTCGGTGCACATGCTTTACATGTGTTTAGTCGAG
GTTAAAAAAACGTCTAGGCCCCCCGAACCACGGGGACGTGGTTTTCCTTTGAAAAACACGATGATAATAT
GGCCACAATGGCCAAGCCTTTGTCTCAAGAAGAATCCACCCTCATTGAAAGAGCAACGGCTACAATCAAC
AGCATCCCCATCTCTGAAGACTACAGCGTCGCCAGCGCAGCTCTCTCTAGCGACGGCCGCATCTTCACTG
GTGTCAATGTATATCATTTTACTGGGGGACCTTGTGCAGAACTCGTGGTGCTGGGCACTGCTGCTGCTGC
GGCAGCTGGCAACCTGACTTGTATCGTCGCGATCGGAAATGAGAACAGGGGCATCTTGAGCCCCTGCGGA
CGGTGCCGACAGGTGCTTCTCGATCTGCATCCTGGGATCAAAGCCATAGTGAAGGACAGTGATGGACAGC
CGACGGCAGTTGGGATTCGTGAATTGCTGCCCTCTGGTTATGTGTGGGAGGGCGGATCCGGCGCAACAAA
CTTCTCTCTGCTGAAACAAGCCGGAGATGTCGAAGAGAATCCTGGACCGGGATCCGGCATGGACAAAGAC
TGCGAAATGAAGCGCACCACCCTGGATAGCCCTCTGGGCAAGCTGGAACTGTCTGGGTGCGAACAGGGCC
TGCACCGTATCATCTTCCTGGGCAAAGGAACATCTGCCGCCGACGCCGTGGAAGTGCCTGCCCCAGCCGC
CGTGCTGGGCGGACCAGAGCCACTGATGCAGGCCACCGCCTGGCTCAACGCCTACTTTCACCAGCCTGAG
GCCATCGAGGAGTTCCCTGTGCCAGCCCTGCACCACCCAGTGTTCCAGCAGGAGAGCTTTACCCGCCAGG
TGCTGTGGAAACTGCTGAAAGTGGTGAAGTTCGGAGAGGTCATCAGCTACAGCCACCTGGCCGCCCTGGC
CGGCAATCCCGCCGCCACCGCCGCCGTGAAAACCGCCCTGAGCGGAAATCCCGTGCCCATTCTGATCCCC
TGCCACCGGGTGGTGCAGGGCGACCTGGACGTGGGGGGCTACGAGGGCGGGCTCGCCGTGAAAGAGTGGC
TGCTGGCCCACGAGGGCCACAGACTGGGCAAGCCTGGGCTGGGTGGCGGGAGCCCAAAGAAGAAGCGGAA
GGTGTAGCGGAATCAACCTCTGGATTACAAAATTTGTGAAAGATTGACTGGTATTCTTAACTATGTTGCT
CCTTTTACGCTATGTGGATACGCTGCTTTAATGCCTTTGTATCATGCTATTGCTTCCCGTATGGCTTTCA
TTTTCTCCTCCTTGTATAAATCCTGGTTGCTGTCTCTTTATGAGGAGTTGTGGCCCGTTGTCAGGCAACG
TGGCGTGGTGTGCACTGTGTTTGCTGACGCAACCCCCACTGGTTGGGGCATTGCCACCACCTGTCAGCTC
CTTTCCGGAACTTTCGCTTTCCCCCTCCCTATTGCCACGGCGGAACTCATCGCCGCCTGCCTTGCCCGCT
GCTGGACAGGGGCTCGGCTGTTGGGCACTGACAATTCCGTGGTGTTGTCGGGGAAATCATCGTCCTTTCC
TTGGCTGCTCGCCTATGTTGCCACCTGGATTCTGCGCGGGACGTCCTTCTGCTACGTCCCTTCGGCCCTC
AATCCAGCGGACCTTCCTTCCCGCGGCCTGCTGCCGGCTCTGCGGCCTCTTCCGCGTCTTCGCCTTCGCC
CTCAGACGAGTCGGATCTCCCTTTGGGCCGCCTCCCCGCATCGATACCGAGCGCTGCTCGAGGTACGCCA
ACAGAGCGAGATTCCGTCTCAAAGAAAAAAAAAGTAATGAAATGAATAAAATGAGTCCTAGAGCCAGTAA
ATGTCGTAAATGTCTCAGCTAGTCAGGTAGTAAAAGGTCTCAACTAGGCAGTGGCAGAGCAGGATTCAAA
TTCAGGGCTGTTGTGATGCCTCCGCAGACTCTGAGCGCCACCTGGTGGTAATTTGTCTGTGCCTCTTCTG
ACGTGGAAGAACAGCAACTAACACACTAACACGGCATTTACTATGGGCCAGCCATTGTTCTAATGTTAAC
TGTGGTACCTTTAAGACCAATGACTTACAAGGCAGCTGTAGATCTTAGCCACTTTTTAAAAGAAAAGGGG
GGACTGGAAGGGCTAATTCACTCCCAACGAAGACAAGATCTGCTTTTTGCTTGTACTGGGTCTCTCTGGT
TAGACCAGATCTGAGCCTGGGAGCTCTCTGGCTAACTAGGGAACCCACTGCTTAAGCCTCAATAAAGCTT
GCCTTGAGTGCTTCAAGTAGTGTGTGCCCGTCTGTTGTGTGACTCTGGTAACTAGAGATCCCTCAGACCC
TTTTAGTCAGTGTGGAAAATCTCTAGCAGTAGTAGTTCATGTCATCTTATTATTCAGTATTTATAACTTG
CAAAGAAATGAATATCAGAGAGTGAGAGGAACTTGTTTATTGCAGCTTATAATGGTTACAAATAAAGCAA
TAGCATCACAAATTTCACAAATAAAGCATTTTTTTCACTGCATTCTAGTTGTGGTTTGTCCAAACTCATC
AATGTATCTTATCATGTCTGGCTCTAGCTATCCCGCCCCTAACTCCGCCCATCCCGCCCCTAACTCCGCC
CAGTTCCGCCCATTCTCCGCCCCATGGCTGACTAATTTTTTTTATTTATGCAGAGGCCGAGGCCGGATCC
CTTGAGTGGCTTTCATCCTGGAGCAGACTTTGCAGTCTGTGGACTGCAACACAACATTGCCTTTATGTGT
AACTCTTGGCTGAAGCTCTTACACCAATGCTGGGGGACATGTACCTCCCAGGGGCCCAGGAAGACTACGG
GAGGCTACACCAACGTCAATCAGAGGGGCCTGTGTAGCTACCGATAAGCGGACCCTCAAGAGGGCATTAG
CAATAGTGTTTATAAGGCCCCCTTGTTAATTCTTGAAGACGAAAGGGCCTCGTGATACGCCTATTTTTAT
AGGTTAATGTCATGATAATAATGGTTTCTTAGACGTCAGGTGGCACTTTTCGGGGAAATGTGCGCGGAAC
CCCTATTTGTTTATTTTTCTAAATACATTCAAATATGTATCCGCTCATGAGACAATAACCCTGATAAATG
CTTCAATAATATTGAAAAAGGAAGAGTATGAGTATTCAACATTTCCGTGTCGCCCTTATTCCCTTTTTTG
CGGCATTTTGCCTTCCTGTTTTTGCTCACCCAGAAACGCTGGTGAAAGTAAAAGATGCTGAAGATCAGTT
GGGTGCACGAGTGGGTTACATCGAACTGGATCTCAACAGCGGTAAGATCCTTGAGAGTTTTCGCCCCGAA
GAACGTTTTCCAATGATGAGCACTTTTAAAGTTCTGCTATGTGGCGCGGTATTATCCCGTGTTGACGCCG
GGCAAGAGCAACTCGGTCGCCGCATACACTATTCTCAGAATGACTTGGTTGAGTACTCACCAGTCACAGA
AAAGCATCTTACGGATGGCATGACAGTAAGAGAATTATGCAGTGCTGCCATAACCATGAGTGATAACACT
GCGGCCAACTTACTTCTGACAACGATCGGAGGACCGAAGGAGCTAACCGCTTTTTTGCACAACATGGGGG
ATCATGTAACTCGCCTTGATCGTTGGGAACCGGAGCTGAATGAAGCCATACCAAACGACGAGCGTGACAC
CACGATGCCTGCAGCAATGGCAACAACGTTGCGCAAACTATTAACTGGCGAACTACTTACTCTAGCTTCC
CGGCAACAATTAATAGACTGGATGGAGGCGGATAAAGTTGCAGGACCACTTCTGCGCTCGGCCCTTCCGG
CTGGCTGGTTTATTGCTGATAAATCTGGAGCCGGTGAGCGTGGGTCTCGCGGTATCATTGCAGCACTGGG
GCCAGATGGTAAGCCCTCCCGTATCGTAGTTATCTACACGACGGGGAGTCAGGCAACTATGGATGAACGA
AATAGACAGATCGCTGAGATAGGTGCCTCACTGATTAAGCATTGGTAACTGTCAGACCAAGTTTACTCAT
ATATACTTTAGATTGATTTAAAACTTCATTTTTAATTTAAAAGGATCTAGGTGAAGATCCTTTTTGATAA
TCTCATGACCAAAATCCCTTAACGTGAGTTTTCGTTCCACTGAGCGTCAGACCCCGTAGAAAAGATCAAA
GGATCTTCTTGAGATCCTTTTTTTCTGCGCGTAATCTGCTGCTTGCAAACAAAAAAACCACCGCTACCAG
CGGTGGTTTGTTTGCCGGATCAAGAGCTACCAACTCTTTTTCCGAAGGTAACTGGCTTCAGCAGAGCGCA
GATACCAAATACTGTCCTTCTAGTGTAGCCGTAGTTAGGCCACCACTTCAAGAACTCTGTAGCACCGCCT
ACATACCTCGCTCTGCTAATCCTGTTACCAGTGGCTGCTGCCAGTGGCGATAAGTCGTGTCTTACCGGGT
TGGACTCAAGACGATAGTTACCGGATAAGGCGCAGCGGTCGGGCTGAACGGGGGGTTCGTGCACACAGCC
CAGCTTGGAGCGAACGACCTACACCGAACTGAGATACCTACAGCGTGAGCATTGAGAAAGCGCCACGCTT
CCCGAAGGGAGAAAGGCGGACAGGTATCCGGTAAGCGGCAGGGTCGGAACAGGAGAGCGCACGAGGGAGC
TTCCAGGGGGAAACGCCTGGTATCTTTATAGTCCTGTCGGGTTTCGCCACCTCTGACTTGAGCGTCGATT
TTTGTGATGCTCGTCAGGGGGGCGGAGCCTATGGAAAAACGCCAGCAACGCGGCCTTTTTACGGTTCCTG
GCCTTTTGCTGGCCTTTTTGAAGCTGTCCCTGATGGTCGTCATCTACCTGCCTGGACAGCATGGCCTGCA
ACGCGGGCATCCCGATGCCGCCGGAAGCGAGAAGAATCATAATGGGGAAGGCCATCCAGCCTCGCGTCG
